Addgene plasmid #219388: SFFV-BMI1-Brd 494
Purpose: Transcription factor BMI1 with a specific barcode assigned.
Depositing lab: Filipe Pereira. Depositing organization: Center for Neuroscience and Cell Biology, University of Coimbra. Publication: A combinatorial transcription factor screening platform for immune cell reprogramming. Kurochkin I, Altman AR, Caiado I, Pertiga-Cabral D, Halitzki E, Minaeva M, Zimmermannova O, Henriques-Oliveira L, Klein D, Nair M, Oliveira D, Cajal LR, Knittel R, Feick C, Ringner M, Martin M, Cirovic B, Pires CF, Rosa FF, Sitnicka E, Theis FJ, Pereira CF. Cell Syst. 2026 Jan 21;17(1):101457. doi: 10.1016/j.cels.2025.101457. Epub 2026 Jan 14. PubMed 41539305.
Backbone
  Vector backbone: SFFV-MCS
  Backbone size w/o insert (bp): 6638
  Vector type: Lentiviral
Growth in bacteria
  Bacterial resistance: Ampicillin, 100 μg/mL
  Growth temperature: 37°C
  Growth strain: NEB Stable
  Copy number: High Copy
Gene/Insert
  Gene/Insert name: BMI1
  Species: H. sapiens (human)
  Insert size (bp): 984
  Entrez Gene: BMI1 (a.k.a. FLVI2/BMI1, PCGF4, RNF51, flvi-2/bmi-1)
  Promoter: The spleen focus-forming virus (SFFV) promoter
  Cloning method: Restriction Enzyme; 5′ cloning site Bsp119I (not destroyed); 3′ cloning site BstHI (not destroyed)
Terms and licenses: Academic/Nonprofit Terms; Industry Terms: Not Available to Industry
Depositor comments: Barcode sequence cloned into XbaI restriction site. Design of plasmid is as follows: SFFV-[TF sequence]-WPRE-[Barcode sequence].
How to cite: SFFV-BMI1-Brd 494 was a gift from Filipe Pereira (Addgene plasmid # 219388 ; http://n2t.net/addgene:219388 ; RRID:Addgene_219388)
