[The description below was written by a language model from this plasmid's Addgene catalogue record and pLannotate feature annotations shown in this document.]
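Description:
SFFV-BMI1-Brd 494 is a lentiviral transfer plasmid built on the SFFV-MCS backbone for expressing the human Polycomb-group factor BMI1 together with a construct-specific DNA barcode. It is maintained in E. coli through a high-copy ColE1/pUC-type origin with ampicillin selection (AmpR), and the backbone also carries an f1 origin and pBluescript-derived remnants (lac promoter/operator, lacZα fragment, T3 and T7 promoters). The record lists no mammalian selection marker or fluorescent reporter.

The viral portion has a third-generation, self-inactivating layout. An RSV promoter fused to a truncated HIV-1 5' LTR drives production of the genomic RNA in packaging cells. It is followed by the Ψ packaging signal with a partial gag sequence, the Rev response element for Rev-dependent nuclear export, and the cPPT/CTS. The genome ends in a ΔU3 3' LTR, with an SV40 polyadenylation signal and SV40 origin sequence downstream. Within this frame, the spleen focus-forming virus (SFFV) LTR promoter drives the BMI1 coding sequence, which was inserted between retained restriction sites in the multiple cloning site. A WPRE follows to enhance transcript stability and expression. According to the depositor, the barcode was cloned into an XbaI site after the WPRE (SFFV–TF–WPRE–barcode). This places it upstream of the 3' LTR, so it should be part of the integrated provirus and the expressed transcript, although the feature table does not annotate it separately.

The construct belongs to a barcoded transcription factor collection made for combinatorial screening in immune cell reprogramming. The barcode allows delivery of BMI1 to be identified in transduced cells.
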