Features (pLannotate 1.2.2; 29 found; start..end, strand, type, name):
     94..112     -  promoter       T7 promoter: promoter for bacteriophage T7 RNA polymerase
    120..275     +  CDS            lacZα (fragment): LacZα fragment of β-galactosidase; lacZ fragment
    280..708     +  rep_origin     f1 ori (sequence partly withheld): f1 bacteriophage origin of replication; arrow indicates direction of (+) strand synthesis
    761..865     +  promoter       AmpR promoter: bla
    866..1726    +  CDS            AmpR: β-lactamase; bla; confers resistance to ampicillin, carbenicillin, and related antibiotics
   1897..2485    +  rep_origin     ori: high-copy-number ColE1/pMB1/pBR322/pUC origin of replication
   2668..2760    +  CDS            lacI (fragment): lac repressor; lacI; The lac repressor binds to the lac operator to inhibit transcription in E. coli. This inhibition can be relieved by adding lactose or isopropyl-β-D-thiogalactopyranoside (IPTG).
   2773..2794    +  protein_bind   CAP binding site: CAP binding activates transcription in the presence of cAMP. E. coli catabolite activator protein
   2809..2839    +  promoter       lac promoter: promoter for the E. coli lac operon
   2847..2863    +  protein_bind   lac operator: The lac repressor binds to the lac operator to inhibit transcription in E. coli. This inhibition can be relieved by adding lactose or isopropyl-β-D-thiogalactopyranoside (IPTG). lac repressor encoded by lacI
   2908..2926    +  promoter       T3 promoter: promoter for bacteriophage T3 RNA polymerase
   2954..3180    +  promoter       RSV promoter: Rous sarcoma virus enhancer/promoter
   3181..3361    +  LTR            5' LTR (truncated): truncated 5' long terminal repeat (LTR) from HIV-1
   3408..3533    +  misc_feature   HIV-1 Ψ: packaging signal of human immunodeficiency virus type 1
   3517..3880    +  CDS            HIV-1 gag (fragment): gag protein from human immunodeficiency virus 1; gag
   4026..4259    +  misc_feature   RRE: The Rev response element (RRE) of HIV-1 allows for Rev-dependent mRNA export from the nucleus to the cytoplasm.
   4636..4736    +  CDS            Rev (fragment): human immunodeficiency virus 1 (HIV-1) Rev protein; rev; enhances nuclear export of unspliced and incompletely spliced viral mRNAs
   4755..4872    +  misc_feature   cPPT/CTS: central polypurine tract and central termination sequence of HIV-1
   4906..5307    +  promoter       SFFV promoter: spleen focus-forming virus long terminal repeat (LTR) promoter
   5317..5340    +  misc_feature   MCS (fragment): pBluescript multiple cloning site
   5365..6342    +  CDS            BMI1: BMI1_HUMAN - Also known as PCGF4, RNF51. Experimental evidence at protein level: Swiss-Prot protein existence level 1. Component of a Polycomb group (PcG) multiprotein PRC1-like complex, a complex class required to maintain the transcriptionally repressive state of many genes, including Hox genes, throughout development. PcG PRC1 complex acts via chromatin remodeling and modification of histones; it mediates monoubiquitination of histone H2A 'Lys-119', rendering chromatin heritably changed in its expressibility (PubMed:15386022, PubMed:16359901, PubMed:26151332, PubMed:16714294, PubMed:2177224
   6356..6381    +  misc_feature   MCS (fragment): pBluescript multiple cloning site
   6381..6440    +  CDS            S (fragment): HBSAG_WHV6 - Experimental evidence at transcript level: Swiss-Prot protein existence level 2. The middle envelope protein plays an important role in the budding of the virion. It is involved in the induction of budding in a nucleocapsid independent way. In this process the majority of envelope proteins bud to form subviral lipoprotein particles of 22 nm of diameter that do not contain a nucleocapsid (By similarity). From Woodchuck hepatitis B virus (isolate w64/pWS23) (WHV).
   6572..6975    +  misc_feature   WPRE: woodchuck hepatitis virus posttranscriptional regulatory element
   7033..7092    +  CDS            nef (fragment): NEF_HV1Z2 - Experimental evidence at protein level: Swiss-Prot protein existence level 1. Extracellular Nef protein targets CD4(+) T-lymphocytes for apoptosis by interacting with CXCR4 surface receptors. From Human immunodeficiency virus type 1 group M subtype D (isolate Z2/CDC-Z34) (HIV-1).
   7094..7327    +  LTR            3' LTR (ΔU3): self-inactivating 3' long terminal repeat (LTR) from HIV-1
   7399..7520    +  polyA_signal   SV40 poly(A) signal: SV40 polyadenylation signal
   7539..7560    +  rep_origin     SV40 ori (fragment): SV40 origin of replication
   7560..73      +  rep_origin     SV40 ori (across the origin): SV40 origin of replication
>Addgene plasmid #219388 | SFFV-BMI1-Brd 494 | addgene full sequence | sequence record 449102 | Addgene NGS Result
ATTTATGCAGAGGCCGAGGCCGCCTCGGCCTCTGAGCTATTCCAGAAGTAGTGAGGAGGCTTTTTTGGAG
GCCTAGGGACGTACCCAATTCGCCCTATAGTGAGTCGTATTACGCGCGCTCACTGGCCGTCGTTTTACAA
CGTCGTGACTGGGAAAACCCTGGCGTTACCCAACTTAATCGCCTTGCAGCACATCCCCCTTTCGCCAGCT
GGCGTAATAGCGAAGAGGCCCGCACCGATCGCCCTTCCCAACAGTTGCGCAGCCTGAATGGCGAATGGG
[124 nt withheld, positions 280-403]
C
[91 nt withheld, positions 405-495]
A
[49 nt withheld, positions 497-545]
CCTTTGACGTTGGAGTCCACGTTCTTT
[37 nt withheld, positions 573-609]
ACCCTATCTCGGTCTATTCTTTTGATTTATAAGGGATTTTGCCGATTTCGGCCTATTGGTTAAAAAATGA
GCTGATTTAACAAAAATTTAACGCGAATTTTAACAAAATATTAACGCTTACAATTTAGGTGGCACTTTTC
GGGGAAATGTGCGCGGAACCCCTATTTGTTTATTTTTCTAAATACATTCAAATATGTATCCGCTCATGAG
ACAATAACCCTGATAAATGCTTCAATAATATTGAAAAAGGAAGAGTATGAGTATTCAACATTTCCGTGTC
GCCCTTATTCCCTTTTTTGCGGCATTTTGCCTTCCTGTTTTTGCTCACCCAGAAACGCTGGTGAAAGTAA
AAGATGCTGAAGATCAGTTGGGTGCACGAGTGGGTTACATCGAACTGGATCTCAACAGCGGTAAGATCCT
TGAGAGTTTTCGCCCCGAAGAACGTTTTCCAATGATGAGCACTTTTAAAGTTCTGCTATGTGGCGCGGTA
TTATCCCGTATTGACGCCGGGCAAGAGCAACTCGGTCGCCGCATACACTATTCTCAGAATGACTTGGTTG
AGTACTCACCAGTCACAGAAAAGCATCTTACGGATGGCATGACAGTAAGAGAATTATGCAGTGCTGCCAT
AACCATGAGTGATAACACTGCGGCCAACTTACTTCTGACAACGATCGGAGGACCGAAGGAGCTAACCGCT
TTTTTGCACAACATGGGGGATCATGTAACTCGCCTTGATCGTTGGGAACCGGAGCTGAATGAAGCCATAC
CAAACGACGAGCGTGACACCACGATGCCTGTAGCAATGGCAACAACGTTGCGCAAACTATTAACTGGCGA
ACTACTTACTCTAGCTTCCCGGCAACAATTAATAGACTGGATGGAGGCGGATAAAGTTGCAGGACCACTT
CTGCGCTCGGCCCTTCCGGCTGGCTGGTTTATTGCTGATAAATCTGGAGCCGGTGAGCGTGGGTCTCGCG
GTATCATTGCAGCACTGGGGCCAGATGGTAAGCCCTCCCGTATCGTAGTTATCTACACGACGGGGAGTCA
GGCAACTATGGATGAACGAAATAGACAGATCGCTGAGATAGGTGCCTCACTGATTAAGCATTGGTAACTG
TCAGACCAAGTTTACTCATATATACTTTAGATTGATTTAAAACTTCATTTTTAATTTAAAAGGATCTAGG
TGAAGATCCTTTTTGATAATCTCATGACCAAAATCCCTTAACGTGAGTTTTCGTTCCACTGAGCGTCAGA
CCCCGTAGAAAAGATCAAAGGATCTTCTTGAGATCCTTTTTTTCTGCGCGTAATCTGCTGCTTGCAAACA
AAAAAACCACCGCTACCAGCGGTGGTTTGTTTGCCGGATCAAGAGCTACCAACTCTTTTTCCGAAGGTAA
CTGGCTTCAGCAGAGCGCAGATACCAAATACTGTTCTTCTAGTGTAGCCGTAGTTAGGCCACCACTTCAA
GAACTCTGTAGCACCGCCTACATACCTCGCTCTGCTAATCCTGTTACCAGTGGCTGCTGCCAGTGGCGAT
AAGTCGTGTCTTACCGGGTTGGACTCAAGACGATAGTTACCGGATAAGGCGCAGCGGTCGGGCTGAACGG
GGGGTTCGTGCACACAGCCCAGCTTGGAGCGAACGACCTACACCGAACTGAGATACCTACAGCGTGAGCT
ATGAGAAAGCGCCACGCTTCCCGAAGGGAGAAAGGCGGACAGGTATCCGGTAAGCGGCAGGGTCGGAACA
GGAGAGCGCACGAGGGAGCTTCCAGGGGGAAACGCCTGGTATCTTTATAGTCCTGTCGGGTTTCGCCACC
TCTGACTTGAGCGTCGATTTTTGTGATGCTCGTCAGGGGGGCGGAGCCTATGGAAAAACGCCAGCAACGC
GGCCTTTTTACGGTTCCTGGCCTTTTGCTGGCCTTTTGCTCACATGTTCTTTCCTGCGTTATCCCCTGAT
TCTGTGGATAACCGTATTACCGCCTTTGAGTGAGCTGATACCGCTCGCCGCAGCCGAACGACCGAGCGCA
GCGAGTCAGTGAGCGAGGAAGCGGAAGAGCGCCCAATACGCAAACCGCCTCTCCCCGCGCGTTGGCCGAT
TCATTAATGCAGCTGGCACGACAGGTTTCCCGACTGGAAAGCGGGCAGTGAGCGCAACGCAATTAATGTG
AGTTAGCTCACTCATTAGGCACCCCAGGCTTTACACTTTATGCTTCCGGCTCGTATGTTGTGTGGAATTG
TGAGCGGATAACAATTTCACACAGGAAACAGCTATGACCATGATTACGCCAAGCGCGCAATTAACCCTCA
CTAAAGGGAACAAAAGCTGGAGCTGCAAGCTTAATGTAGTCTTATGCAATACTCTTGTAGTCTTGCAACA
TGGTAACGATGAGTTAGCAACATGCCTTACAAGGAGAGAAAAAGCACCGTGCATGCCGATTGGTGGAAGT
AAGGTGGTACGATCGTGCCTTATTAGGAAGGCAACAGACGGGTCTGACATGGATTGGACGAACCACTGAA
TTGCCGCATTGCAGAGATATTGTATTTAAGTGCCTAGCTCGATACATAAACGGGTCTCTCTGGTTAGACC
AGATCTGAGCCTGGGAGCTCTCTGGCTAACTAGGGAACCCACTGCTTAAGCCTCAATAAAGCTTGCCTTG
AGTGCTTCAAGTAGTGTGTGCCCGTCTGTTGTGTGACTCTGGTAACTAGAGATCCCTCAGACCCTTTTAG
TCAGTGTGGAAAATCTCTAGCAGTGGCGCCCGAACAGGGACTTGAAAGCGAAAGGGAAACCAGAGGAGCT
CTCTCGACGCAGGACTCGGCTTGCTGAAGCGCGCACGGCAAGAGGCGAGGGGCGGCGACTGGTGAGTACG
CCAAAAATTTTGACTAGCGGAGGCTAGAAGGAGAGAGATGGGTGCGAGAGCGTCAGTATTAAGCGGGGGA
GAATTAGATCGCGATGGGAAAAAATTCGGTTAAGGCCAGGGGGAAAGAAAAAATATAAATTAAAACATAT
AGTATGGGCAAGCAGGGAGCTAGAACGATTCGCAGTTAATCCTGGCCTGTTAGAAACATCAGAAGGCTGT
AGACAAATACTGGGACAGCTACAACCATCCCTTCAGACAGGATCAGAAGAACTTAGATCATTATATAATA
CAGTAGCAACCCTCTATTGTGTGCATCAAAGGATAGAGATAAAAGACACCAAGGAAGCTTTAGACAAGAT
AGAGGAAGAGCAAAACAAAAGTAAGACCACCGCACAGCAAGCGGCCGCTGATCTTCAGACCTGGAGGAGG
AGATATGAGGGACAATTGGAGAAGTGAATTATATAAATATAAAGTAGTAAAAATTGAACCATTAGGAGTA
GCACCCACCAAGGCAAAGAGAAGAGTGGTGCAGAGAGAAAAAAGAGCAGTGGGAATAGGAGCTTTGTTCC
TTGGGTTCTTGGGAGCAGCAGGAAGCACTATGGGCGCAGCGTCAATGACGCTGACGGTACAGGCCAGACA
ATTATTGTCTGGTATAGTGCAGCAGCAGAACAATTTGCTGAGGGCTATTGAGGCGCAACAGCATCTGTTG
CAACTCACAGTCTGGGGCATCAAGCAGCTCCAGGCAAGAATCCTGGCTGTGGAAAGATACCTAAAGGATC
AACAGCTCCTGGGGATTTGGGGTTGCTCTGGAAAACTCATTTGCACCACTGCTGTGCCTTGGAATGCTAG
TTGGAGTAATAAATCTCTGGAACAGATTTGGAATCACACGACCTGGATGGAGTGGGACAGAGAAATTAAC
AATTACACAAGCTTAATACACTCCTTAATTGAAGAATCGCAAAACCAGCAAGAAAAGAATGAACAAGAAT
TATTGGAATTAGATAAATGGGCAAGTTTGTGGAATTGGTTTAACATAACAAATTGGCTGTGGTATATAAA
ATTATTCATAATGATAGTAGGAGGCTTGGTAGGTTTAAGAATAGTTTTTGCTGTACTTTCTATAGTGAAT
AGAGTTAGGCAGGGATATTCACCATTATCGTTTCAGACCCACCTCCCAACCCCGAGGGGACCCGACAGGC
CCGAAGGAATAGAAGAAGAAGGTGGAGAGAGAGACAGAGACAGATCCATTCGATTAGTGAACGGATCTCG
ACGGTATCGGTTAACTTTTAAAAGAAAAGGGGGGATTGGGGGGTACAGTGCAGGGGAAAGAATAGTAGAC
ATAATAGCAACAGACATACAAACTAAAGAATTACAAAAACAAATTACAAAAATTCAAAATTTTATCGATC
ACGAGACTAGCCTCGAGCTGGCTGCAGTAACGCCATTTTGCAAGGCATGGAAAAATACCAAACCAAGAAT
AGAGAAGTTCAGATCAAGGGCGGGTACATGAAAATAGCTAACGTTGGGCCAAACAGGATATCTGCGGTGA
GCAGTTTCGGCCCCGGCCCGGGGCCAAGAACAGATGGTCACCGCAGTTTCGGCCCCGGCCCGAGGCCAAG
AACAGATGGTCCCCAGATATGGCCCAACCCTCAGCAGTTTCTTAAGACCCATCAGATGTTTCCAGGCTCC
CCCAAGGACCTGAAATGACCCTGCGCCTTATTTGAATTAACCAATCAGCCTGCTTCTCGCTTCTGTTCGC
GCGCTTCTGCTTCCCGAGCTCTATAAAAGAGCTCACAACCCCTCACTCGGCGCGCCAGTCCTCCGACAGA
CTGAGTCGGCCGGTCGAATCAAGCTTATCGATACCGTCGACGGATCCGCTAGCCCGCGGTTCGAAATGCA
TCGAACAACGAGAATCAAGATCACTGAGCTAAATCCCCACCTGATGTGTGTGCTTTGTGGAGGGTACTTC
ATTGATGCCACAACCATAATAGAATGTCTACATTCCTTCTGTAAAACGTGTATTGTTCGTTACCTGGAGA
CCAGCAAGTATTGTCCTATTTGTGATGTCCAAGTTCACAAGACCAGACCACTACTGAATATAAGGTCAGA
TAAAACTCTCCAAGATATTGTATACAAATTAGTTCCAGGGCTTTTCAAAAATGAAATGAAGAGAAGAAGG
GATTTTTATGCAGCTCATCCTTCTGCTGATGCTGCCAATGGCTCTAATGAAGATAGAGGAGAGGTTGCAG
ATGAAGATAAGAGAATTATAACTGATGATGAGATAATAAGCTTATCCATTGAATTCTTTGACCAGAACAG
ATTGGATCGGAAAGTAAACAAAGACAAAGAGAAATCTAAGGAGGAGGTGAATGATAAAAGATACTTACGA
TGCCCAGCAGCAATGACTGTGATGCACTTAAGAAAGTTTCTCAGAAGTAAAATGGACATACCTAATACTT
TCCAGATTGATGTCATGTATGAGGAGGAACCTTTAAAGGATTATTATACACTAATGGATATTGCCTACAT
TTATACCTGGAGAAGGAATGGTCCACTTCCATTGAAATACAGAGTTCGACCTACTTGTAAAAGAATGAAG
ATCAGTCACCAGAGAGATGGACTGACAAATGCTGGAGAACTGGAAAGTGACTCTGGGAGTGACAAGGCCA
ACAGCCCAGCAGGAGGTATTCCCTCCACCTCTTCTTGTTTGCCTAGCCCCAGTACTCCAGTGCAGTCTCC
TCATCCACAGTTTCCTCACATTTCCAGTACTATGAATGGAACCAGCAACAGCCCCAGCGGTAACCACCAA
TCTTCTTTTGCCAATAGACCTCGAAAATCATCAGTAAATGGGTCATCAGCAACTTCTTCTGGTTGATAGA
CCGGTCGGATCCCCCGGGCTGCAGGAATTCGAGCATCTTACCGCCATTTATTCCCATATTTGTTCTGTTT
TTCTTGATTTGGGTATACATTTAAATGTTAATAAAACAAAATGGTGGGGCAATCATTTACATTTTTAGGG
ATATGTAATTACTAGTTCAGGTGTATTGCCACAAGACAAACATGTTAAGAAACTTTCCCGTTATTTACGC
TCTGTTCCTGTTAATCAACCTCTGGATTACAAAATTTGTGAAAGATTGACTGATATTCTTAACTATGTTG
CTCCTTTTACGCTGTGTGGATATGCTGCTTTAATGCCTCTGTATCATGCTATTGCTTCCCGTACGGCTTT
CGTTTTCTCCTCCTTGTATAAATCCTGGTTGCTGTCTCTTTATGAGGAGTTGTGGCCCGTTGTCCGTCAA
CGTGGCGTGGTGTGCTCTGTGTTTGCTGACGCAACCCCCACTGGCTGGGGCATTGCCACCACCTGTCAAC
TCCTTTCTGGGACTTTCGCTTTCCCCCTCCCGATCGCCACGGCAGAACTCATCGCCGCCTGCCTTGCCCG
CTGCTGGACAGGGGCTAGGTTGCTGGGCACTGATAATTCCGTGGTGTTGTCGGGGAAGCTGACGTCCTTT
GCAATTCGATATCAAGCTGTACCTTCTAGATGTACAACTACTTGAGCGCTTCTAGACCAATGACTTACAA
GGCAGCTGTAGATCTTAGCCACTTTTTAAAAGAAAAGGGGGGACTGGAAGGGCTAATTCACTCCCAACGA
AGACAAGATCTGCTTTTTGCTTGTACTGGGTCTCTCTGGTTAGACCAGATCTGAGCCTGGGAGCTCTCTG
GCTAACTAGGGAACCCACTGCTTAAGCCTCAATAAAGCTTGCCTTGAGTGCTTCAAGTAGTGTGTGCCCG
TCTGTTGTGTGACTCTGGTAACTAGAGATCCCTCAGACCCTTTTAGTCAGTGTGGAAAATCTCTAGCAGT
AGTAGTTCATGTCATCTTATTATTCAGTATTTATAACTTGCAAAGAAATGAATATCAGAGAGTGAGAGGA
ACTTGTTTATTGCAGCTTATAATGGTTACAAATAAAGCAATAGCATCACAAATTTCACAAATAAAGCATT
TTTTTCACTGCATTCTAGTTGTGGTTTGTCCAAACTCATCAATGTATCTTATCATGTCTGGCTCTAGCTA
TCCCGCCCCTAACTCCGCCCATCCCGCCCCTAACTCCGCCCAGTTCCGCCCATTCTCCGCCCCATGGCTG
ACTAATTTTTTTT
