>Addgene plasmid #219388 | SFFV-BMI1-Brd 494 | depositor partial sequence | sequence record 428644 | TF ORF
ATGCATCGAACAACGAGAATCAAGATCACTGAGCTAAATCCCCACCTGATGTGTGTGCTTTGTGGAGGGT
ACTTCATTGATGCCACAACCATAATAGAATGTCTACATTCCTTCTGTAAAACGTGTATTGTTCGTTACCT
GGAGACCAGCAAGTATTGTCCTATTTGTGATGTCCAAGTTCACAAGACCAGACCACTACTGAATATAAGG
TCAGATAAAACTCTCCAAGATATTGTATACAAATTAGTTCCAGGGCTTTTCAAAAATGAAATGAAGAGAA
GAAGGGATTTTTATGCAGCTCATCCTTCTGCTGATGCTGCCAATGGCTCTAATGAAGATAGAGGAGAGGT
TGCAGATGAAGATAAGAGAATTATAACTGATGATGAGATAATAAGCTTATCCATTGAATTCTTTGACCAG
AACAGATTGGATCGGAAAGTAAACAAAGACAAAGAGAAATCTAAGGAGGAGGTGAATGATAAAAGATACT
TACGATGCCCAGCAGCAATGACTGTGATGCACTTAAGAAAGTTTCTCAGAAGTAAAATGGACATACCTAA
TACTTTCCAGATTGATGTCATGTATGAGGAGGAACCTTTAAAGGATTATTATACACTAATGGATATTGCC
TACATTTATACCTGGAGAAGGAATGGTCCACTTCCATTGAAATACAGAGTTCGACCTACTTGTAAAAGAA
TGAAGATCAGTCACCAGAGAGATGGACTGACAAATGCTGGAGAACTGGAAAGTGACTCTGGGAGTGACAA
GGCCAACAGCCCAGCAGGAGGTATTCCCTCCACCTCTTCTTGTTTGCCTAGCCCCAGTACTCCAGTGCAG
TCTCCTCATCCACAGTTTCCTCACATTTCCAGTACTATGAATGGAACCAGCAACAGCCCCAGCGGTAACC
ACCAATCTTCTTTTGCCAATAGACCTCGAAAATCATCAGTAAATGGGTCATCAGCAACTTCTTCTGGTTG
ATAG
