>Addgene plasmid #219388 | SFFV-BMI1-Brd 494 | depositor partial sequence | sequence record 428645 | Barcode sequence
TGTACAACTACTTGAGCGCT
